>Addgene plasmid #227615 | pcDNA3.1-SLC25A46[G249D]-P2A-Electra1 (pAH10) | addgene full sequence | sequence record 463588 | Addgene NGS Result
GACGGATCGGGAGATCTCCCGATCCCCTATGGTGCACTCTCAGTACAATCTGCTCTGATGCCGCATAGTT
AAGCCAGTATCTGCTCCCTGCTTGTGTGTTGGAGGTCGCTGAGTAGTGCGCGAGCAAAATTTAAGCTACA
ACAAGGCAAGGCTTGACCGACAATTGCATGAAGAATCTGCTTAGGGTTAGGCGTTTTGCGCTGCTTCGCG
ATGTACGGGCCAGATATACGCGTTGACATTGATTATTGACTAGTTATTAATAGTAATCAATTACGGGGTC
ATTAGTTCATAGCCCATATATGGAGTTCCGCGTTACATAACTTACGGTAAATGGCCCGCCTGGCTGACCG
CCCAACGACCCCCGCCCATTGACGTCAATAATGACGTATGTTCCCATAGTAACGCCAATAGGGACTTTCC
ATTGACGTCAATGGGTGGAGTATTTACGGTAAACTGCCCACTTGGCAGTACATCAAGTGTATCATATGCC
AAGTACGCCCCCTATTGACGTCAATGACGGTAAATGGCCCGCCTGGCATTATGCCCAGTACATGACCTTA
TGGGACTTTCCTACTTGGCAGTACATCTACGTATTAGTCATCGCTATTACCATGGTGATGCGGTTTTGGC
AGTACATCAATGGGCGTGGATAGCGGTTTGACTCACGGGGATTTCCAAGTCTCCACCCCATTGACGTCAA
TGGGAGTTTGTTTTGGCACCAAAATCAACGGGACTTTCCAAAATGTCGTAACAACTCCGCCCCATTGACG
CAAATGGGCGGTAGGCGTGTACGGTGGGAGGTCTATATAAGCAGAGCTCTCTGGCTAACTAGAGAACCCA
CTGCTTACTGGCTTATCGAAATTAATACGACTCACTATAGGGAGACCCAAGCTGGCTAGCGCCACCATGC
ACCCCCGGAGACCTGACGGCTTCGATGGACTGGGATACAGGGGAGGAGCAAGAGACGAGCAGGGATTCGG
AGGAGCATTTCCAGCACGGAGCTTTTCCACCGGAAGCGACCTGGGACACTGGGTGACCACACCACCTGAT
ATCCCCGGCTCCAGAAACCTGCACTGGGGCGAGAAGTCTCCACCCTACGGCGTGCCTACCACAAGCACCC
CATATGAGGGCCCCACAGAGGAGCCTTTCAGCTCCGGAGGAGGAGGATCTGTGCAGGGACAGTCTAGCGA
GCAGCTGAATAGGTTCGCAGGATTTGGAATCGGACTGGCATCCCTGTTTACAGAGAACGTGCTGGCCCAC
CCTTGCATCGTGCTGAGGCGCCAGTGTCAAGTGAATTACCACGCCCAGCACTATCACCTGACCCCTTTCA
CAGTGATCAACATCATGTACTCTTTTAATAAGACCCAGGGACCAAGGGCCCTGTGGAAGGGAATGGGCAG
CACCTTCATCGTGCAGGGAGTGACACTGGGAGCAGAGGGCATCATCTCCGAGTTTACACCTCTGCCACGC
GAGGTGCTGCACAAGTGGAGCCCAAAGCAGATCGGCGAGCACCTGCTGCTGAAGTCCCTGACCTACGTGG
TGGCCATGCCCTTCTATTCTGCCAGCCTGATCGAGACCGTGCAGAGCGAGATCATCCGGGACAATACAGG
CATCCTGGAGTGCGTGAAGGAGGGCATCGGCAGAGTGATCGACATGGGCGTGCCACACTCTAAGCGCCTG
CTGCCCCTGCTGAGCCTGATCTTCCCTACCGTGCTGCACGGCGTGCTGCACTACATCATCTCCTCTGTGA
TCCAGAAGTTTGTGCTGCTGATCCTGAAGAGGAAGACCTACAACTCCCACCTGGCCGAGTCCACATCTCC
AGTGCAGTCTATGCTGGACGCCTATTTCCCCGAGCTGATCGCCAATTTTGCCGCCAGCCTGTGCTCCGAT
GTGATCCTGTATCCTCTGGAGACAGTGCTGCACAGGCTGCACATCCAGGGCACCCGCACAATCATCGACA
ACACCGATCTGGGCTACGAGGTGCTGCCAATCAATACACAGTATGAGGGCATGCGGGATTGTATCAACAC
CATCAGACAGGAGGAGGGCGTGTTCGGCTTTTACAAGGGCTTTGGCGCCGTGATCATCCAGTATACCCTG
CACGCCGCCGTGCTGCAGATCACCAAGATCATCTACTCCACACTGCTGCAGAACAATATCGGATCCGGAA
GCGGAGCTACTAACTTCAGCCTGCTGAAGCAGGCTGGAGACGTGGAGGAGAACCCTGGACCTGAATTCAT
GGTGTCTAAGGGCGAAGAGCTGATCGAGGAAAATATGCGTATGAAGGTGGTCATGGAAGGTTCGGTCAAC
GGCCACCAATTCAAATGCACAGGTGAAGGAGAAGGCAGACCGTACGAGGGAGTGCAAACCATGAGGATCA
AAGTCATCGAGGGAGGACCCCTGCCATTTGCCTTTGACATTCTTGCCACGTCGTTCCTGTTCGGCAGCAA
GACCTTTATCAAGTACCCGGCCGACATCCCTGATTTCTTCAAACAGTCCTTTCCTGAGGGCTTTACTTGG
GAAAGAGTTACGAGATACGAAGATGGTGGAGTCGTCACCGTCACGCAGGACACCAGCCTTGAGGATGGGG
GGCTCGTCTACAACGTCAAGGTCAGAGGGGTAAACTTTCCCTCCAATGGTCCCGTGATGCAGAAGAAGAC
CGAGGGTTGGGAGCCTTTCACAGAGATGATGTATCCAGCAAATGGTGGTCTGAGAGGATATACCGACATC
GCACTGAAAGTTGATGGTGATGGCCATCTGCACGCCAACATCGTGACAACTTACAGGTCAAAAAAGACCG
TCGGGGACATCAAGATGCCCGGTGTCCATGCCGTTGATTACCGCCTGGAAAGGGTCGAAGAGAGTGACAA
TGAAACCTACGTAGTGCTAAGAGAAGTGGCAGTTGCCAAATACAGCAACCTTGGTGGTGGCATGGACGAG
CTGTACAAGTAATCTAGAGGGCCCGTTTAAACCCGCTGATCAGCCTCGACTGTGCCTTCTAGTTGCCAGC
CATCTGTTGTTTGCCCCTCCCCCGTGCCTTCCTTGACCCTGGAAGGTGCCACTCCCACTGTCCTTTCCTA
ATAAAATGAGGAAATTGCATCGCATTGTCTGAGTAGGTGTCATTCTATTCTGGGGGGTGGGGTGGGGCAG
GACAGCAAGGGGGAGGATTGGGAAGACAATAGCAGGCATGCTGGGGATGCGGTGGGCTCTATGGCTTCTG
AGGCGGAAAGAACCAGCTGGGGCTCTAGGGGGTATCCCC
[124 nt withheld, positions 3260-3383]
C
[91 nt withheld, positions 3385-3475]
A
[49 nt withheld, positions 3477-3525]
CCTTTGACGTTGGAGTCCACGTTCTTT
[37 nt withheld, positions 3553-3589]
ACCCTATCTCGGTCTATTCTTTTGATTTATAAGGGATTTTGCCGATTTCGGCCTATTGGTTAAAAAATGA
GCTGATTTAACAAAAATTTAACGCGAATTAATTCTGTGGAATGTGTGTCAGTTAGGGTGTGGAAAGTCCC
CAGGCTCCCCAGCAGGCAGAAGTATGCAAAGCATGCATCTCAATTAGTCAGCAACCAGGTGTGGAAAGTC
CCCAGGCTCCCCAGCAGGCAGAAGTATGCAAAGCATGCATCTCAATTAGTCAGCAACCATAGTCCCGCCC
CTAACTCCGCCCATCCCGCCCCTAACTCCGCCCAGTTCCGCCCATTCTCCGCCCCATGGCTGACTAATTT
TTTTTATTTATGCAGAGGCCGAGGCCGCCTCTGCCTCTGAGCTATTCCAGAAGTAGTGAGGAGGCTTTTT
TGGAGGCCTAGGCTTTTGCAAAAAGCTCCCGGGAGCTTGTATATCCATTTTCGGATCTGATCAAGAGACA
GGATGAGGATCGTTTCGCATGATTGAACAAGATGGATTGCACGCAGGTTCTCCGGCCGCTTGGGTGGAGA
GGCTATTCGGCTATGACTGGGCACAACAGACAATCGGCTGCTCTGATGCCGCCGTGTTCCGGCTGTCAGC
GCAGGGGCGCCCGGTTCTTTTTGTCAAGACCGACCTGTCCGGTGCCCTGAATGAACTGCAGGACGAGGCA
GCGCGGCTATCGTGGCTGGCCACGACGGGCGTTCCTTGCGCAGCTGTGCTCGACGTTGTCACTGAAGCGG
GAAGGGACTGGCTGCTATTGGGCGAAGTGCCGGGGCAGGATCTCCTGTCATCTCACCTTGCTCCTGCCGA
GAAAGTATCCATCATGGCTGATGCAATGCGGCGGCTGCATACGCTTGATCCGGCTACCTGCCCATTCGAC
CACCAAGCGAAACATCGCATCGAGCGAGCACGTACTCGGATGGAAGCCGGTCTTGTCGATCAGGATGATC
TGGACGAAGAGCATCAGGGGCTCGCGCCAGCCGAACTGTTCGCCAGGCTCAAGGCGCGCATGCCCGACGG
CGAGGATCTCGTCGTGACCCATGGCGATGCCTGCTTGCCGAATATCATGGTGGAAAATGGCCGCTTTTCT
GGATTCATCGACTGTGGCCGGCTGGGTGTGGCGGACCGCTATCAGGACATAGCGTTGGCTACCCGTGATA
TTGCTGAAGAGCTTGGCGGCGAATGGGCTGACCGCTTCCTCGTGCTTTACGGTATCGCCGCTCCCGATTC
GCAGCGCATCGCCTTCTATCGCCTTCTTGACGAGTTCTTCTGAGCGGGACTCTGGGGTTCGAAATGACCG
ACCAAGCGACGCCCAACCTGCCATCACGAGATTTCGATTCCACCGCCGCCTTCTATGAAAGGTTGGGCTT
CGGAATCGTTTTCCGGGACGCCGGCTGGATGATCCTCCAGCGCGGGGATCTCATGCTGGAGTTCTTCGCC
CACCCCAACTTGTTTATTGCAGCTTATAATGGTTACAAATAAAGCAATAGCATCACAAATTTCACAAATA
AAGCATTTTTTTCACTGCATTCTAGTTGTGGTTTGTCCAAACTCATCAATGTATCTTATCATGTCTGTAT
ACCGTCGACCTCTAGCTAGAGCTTGGCGTAATCATGGTCATAGCTGTTTCCTGTGTGAAATTGTTATCCG
CTCACAATTCCACACAACATACGAGCCGGAAGCATAAAGTGTAAAGCCTGGGGTGCCTAATGAGTGAGCT
AACTCACATTAATTGCGTTGCGCTCACTGCCCGCTTTCCAGTCGGGAAACCTGTCGTGCCAGCTGCATTA
ATGAATCGGCCAACGCGCGGGGAGAGGCGGTTTGCGTATTGGGCGCTCTTCCGCTTCCTCGCTCACTGAC
TCGCTGCGCTCGGTCGTTCGGCTGCGGCGAGCGGTATCAGCTCACTCAAAGGCGGTAATACGGTTATCCA
CAGAATCAGGGGATAACGCAGGAAAGAACATGTGAGCAAAAGGCCAGCAAAAGGCCAGGAACCGTAAAAA
GGCCGCGTTGCTGGCGTTTTTCCATAGGCTCCGCCCCCCTGACGAGCATCACAAAAATCGACGCTCAAGT
CAGAGGTGGCGAAACCCGACAGGACTATAAAGATACCAGGCGTTTCCCCCTGGAAGCTCCCTCGTGCGCT
CTCCTGTTCCGACCCTGCCGCTTACCGGATACCTGTCCGCCTTTCTCCCTTCGGGAAGCGTGGCGCTTTC
TCATAGCTCACGCTGTAGGTATCTCAGTTCGGTGTAGGTCGTTCGCTCCAAGCTGGGCTGTGTGCACGAA
CCCCCCGTTCAGCCCGACCGCTGCGCCTTATCCGGTAACTATCGTCTTGAGTCCAACCCGGTAAGACACG
ACTTATCGCCACTGGCAGCAGCCACTGGTAACAGGATTAGCAGAGCGAGGTATGTAGGCGGTGCTACAGA
GTTCTTGAAGTGGTGGCCTAACTACGGCTACACTAGAAGAACAGTATTTGGTATCTGCGCTCTGCTGAAG
CCAGTTACCTTCGGAAAAAGAGTTGGTAGCTCTTGATCCGGCAAACAAACCACCGCTGGTAGCGGTGGTT
TTTTTGTTTGCAAGCAGCAGATTACGCGCAGAAAAAAAGGATCTCAAGAAGATCCTTTGATCTTTTCTAC
GGGGTCTGACGCTCAGTGGAACGAAAACTCACGTTAAGGGATTTTGGTCATGAGATTATCAAAAAGGATC
TTCACCTAGATCCTTTTAAATTAAAAATGAAGTTTTAAATCAATCTAAAGTATATATGAGTAAACTTGGT
CTGACAGTTACCAATGCTTAATCAGTGAGGCACCTATCTCAGCGATCTGTCTATTTCGTTCATCCATAGT
TGCCTGACTCCCCGTCGTGTAGATAACTACGATACGGGAGGGCTTACCATCTGGCCCCAGTGCTGCAATG
ATACCGCGAGACCCACGCTCACCGGCTCCAGATTTATCAGCAATAAACCAGCCAGCCGGAAGGGCCGAGC
GCAGAAGTGGTCCTGCAACTTTATCCGCCTCCATCCAGTCTATTAATTGTTGCCGGGAAGCTAGAGTAAG
TAGTTCGCCAGTTAATAGTTTGCGCAACGTTGTTGCCATTGCTACAGGCATCGTGGTGTCACGCTCGTCG
TTTGGTATGGCTTCATTCAGCTCCGGTTCCCAACGATCAAGGCGAGTTACATGATCCCCCATGTTGTGCA
AAAAAGCGGTTAGCTCCTTCGGTCCTCCGATCGTTGTCAGAAGTAAGTTGGCCGCAGTGTTATCACTCAT
GGTTATGGCAGCACTGCATAATTCTCTTACTGTCATGCCATCCGTAAGATGCTTTTCTGTGACTGGTGAG
TACTCAACCAAGTCATTCTGAGAATAGTGTATGCGGCGACCGAGTTGCTCTTGCCCGGCGTCAATACGGG
ATAATACCGCGCCACATAGCAGAACTTTAAAAGTGCTCATCATTGGAAAACGTTCTTCGGGGCGAAAACT
CTCAAGGATCTTACCGCTGTTGAGATCCAGTTCGATGTAACCCACTCGTGCACCCAACTGATCTTCAGCA
TCTTTTACTTTCACCAGCGTTTCTGGGTGAGCAAAAACAGGAAGGCAAAATGCCGCAAAAAAGGGAATAA
GGGCGACACGGAAATGTTGAATACTCATACTCTTCCTTTTTCAATATTATTGAAGCATTTATCAGGGTTA
TTGTCTCATGAGCGGATACATATTTGAATGTATTTAGAAAAATAAACAAATAGGGGTTCCGCGCACATTT
CCCCGAAAAGTGCCACCTGACGTC
Features (pLannotate 1.2.2; 21 found; start..end, strand, type, name):
     28..80      -  misc_feature   bom (fragment): basis of mobility region from pBR322
    235..614     +  enhancer       CMV enhancer: human cytomegalovirus immediate early enhancer
    615..818     +  promoter       CMV promoter: human cytomegalovirus (CMV) immediate early promoter
    814..847     +  LTR            5' LTR (truncated) (fragment): truncated 5' long terminal repeat (LTR) from HIV-1
    863..881     +  promoter       T7 promoter: promoter for bacteriophage T7 RNA polymerase
    907..2160    +  CDS            SLC25A46: S2546_HUMAN - Also known as TB1. Experimental evidence at protein level: Swiss-Prot protein existence level 1. May play a role in mitochondrial dynamics by controlling mitochondrial membrane fission. From Homo sapiens (Human).
   2239..2949    +  CDS            mRuby3: monomeric red fluorescent protein derived from mRuby2, with improved brightness and photostability (Bajar et al., 2016)
   2990..3214    +  polyA_signal   bGH poly(A) signal: bovine growth hormone polyadenylation signal
   3218..3239    +  promoter       SV40 promoter (fragment): SV40 enhancer and early promoter
   3260..3688    +  rep_origin     f1 ori (sequence partly withheld): f1 bacteriophage origin of replication; arrow indicates direction of (+) strand synthesis
   3702..4031    +  promoter       SV40 promoter: SV40 enhancer and early promoter
   4098..4889    +  CDS            neo: KKA2_KLEPN - Also known as kan, nptII. Experimental evidence at protein level: Swiss-Prot protein existence level 1. Resistance to kanamycin, neomycin, paromomycin, ribostamycin, butirosin and gentamicin B. From Klebsiella pneumoniae.
   4913..5071    +  CDS            ble (fragment): BLE_KLEPN - Experimental evidence at protein level: Swiss-Prot protein existence level 1. Binding protein with a strong affinity to the bleomycin family of antibiotics. Binds to CL990; an antimitotic-antibiotic compound. From Klebsiella pneumoniae.
   5066..5187    +  polyA_signal   SV40 poly(A) signal: SV40 polyadenylation signal
   5260..5276    -  protein_bind   lac operator: The lac repressor binds to the lac operator to inhibit transcription in E. coli. This inhibition can be relieved by adding lactose or isopropyl-β-D-thiogalactopyranoside (IPTG). lac repressor encoded by lacI
   5284..5314    -  promoter       lac promoter: promoter for the E. coli lac operon
   5329..5350    -  protein_bind   CAP binding site: CAP binding activates transcription in the presence of cAMP. E. coli catabolite activator protein
   5363..5455    -  CDS            lacI (fragment): lac repressor; lacI; The lac repressor binds to the lac operator to inhibit transcription in E. coli. This inhibition can be relieved by adding lactose or isopropyl-β-D-thiogalactopyranoside (IPTG).
   5638..6226    -  rep_origin     ori: high-copy-number ColE1/pMB1/pBR322/pUC origin of replication
   6397..7257    -  CDS            AmpR: β-lactamase; bla; confers resistance to ampicillin, carbenicillin, and related antibiotics
   7258..7362    -  promoter       AmpR promoter: bla
