[The description below was written by a language model from this plasmid's Addgene catalogue record and pLannotate feature annotations shown in this document.]
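Description:
pcDNA3.1-SLC25A46[G249D]-P2A-Electra1 (pAH10) is a 7.4 kb mammalian expression plasmid built on the pcDNA3.1(+) backbone for overexpressing a point mutant of human SLC25A46, a mitochondrial solute-carrier family protein implicated in mitochondrial membrane dynamics. It is maintained in E. coli at high copy through a ColE1/pUC-type origin and selected with ampicillin via the β-lactamase gene. An f1 origin is also present. For mammalian cells the backbone carries a neomycin phosphotransferase gene driven by the SV40 enhancer/early promoter and terminated by the SV40 polyadenylation signal, which would permit G418 selection of stable transfectants. Small fragments annotated as ble, lacI, the lac promoter/operator, bom and an HIV-1 LTR appear to be backbone remnants or short sequence matches rather than functional parts.

The expression cassette uses the CMV immediate-early enhancer and promoter, followed by a T7 promoter that allows in vitro transcription, and ends at the bovine growth hormone polyadenylation signal. The SLC25A46 coding sequence carries the G249D substitution and is joined at its C terminus, through a P2A ribosome-skipping peptide, to the fluorescent protein mElectra1. One transcript therefore yields the mutant carrier and a separate fluorescent reporter that marks transfected cells, leaving only the short 2A remnant on SLC25A46. The automated annotation labels the downstream reporter coding region as mRuby3. This most likely reflects sequence similarity, since the catalogue entry names the reporter as Electra1, and the P2A linker itself is not annotated. The stated use is overexpression of the G249D variant in mammalian cell lines, and the associated study examined interaction interfaces between SLC25A46 and the mitochondrial fusogens Opa1 and Mfn2.
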