Addgene plasmid #227615: pcDNA3.1-SLC25A46[G249D]-P2A-Electra1 (pAH10)
Purpose: Overexpression of SLC25A46 with G249D mutation in mammalian cell lines
Depositing lab: Luke Chao. Depositing organization: Massachusetts General Hospital. Publication: Identification of SLC25A46 interaction interfaces with mitochondrial membrane fusogens Opa1 and Mfn2. Boopathy S, Luce BE, Lugo CM, Hakim P, McDonald J, Kim HL, Ponce J, Ueberheide BM, Chao LH. J Biol Chem. 2024 Aug 31:107740. doi: 10.1016/j.jbc.2024.107740. PubMed 39222684.
Backbone
  Vector backbone: pcDNA3.1(+)
  Vector type: Mammalian Expression
Growth in bacteria
  Bacterial resistance: Ampicillin, 100 μg/mL
  Growth temperature: 37°C
  Growth strain: DH5alpha
  Copy number: High Copy
Gene/Insert
  Gene/Insert name: SLC25A46
  Species: H. sapiens (human)
  Mutation: G249D
  Entrez Gene: SLC25A46 (a.k.a. HMSN6B, PCH1E)
  Promoter: CMV, T7
  Tag / fusion protein: P2A-mElectra1 (C terminal on insert)
  Cloning method: Gibson Cloning
Terms and licenses: Academic/Nonprofit Terms; Industry Terms: Not Available to Industry
How to cite: pcDNA3.1-SLC25A46[G249D]-P2A-Electra1 (pAH10) was a gift from Luke Chao (Addgene plasmid # 227615 ; http://n2t.net/addgene:227615 ; RRID:Addgene_227615)
